>Addgene plasmid #149177 | pGBW-m4046674 | depositor full sequence | sequence record 291630 | Full Sequence
GCGGCCGCTTGCTATATTGAAGTACGGATTAGAAGCCGCCGAGCGGGCGACAGCCCTCCGACGGAAGACT
CTCCTCCGTGCGTCCTCGTCTTCACCGGTCGCGTTCCTGAAACGCAGATGTGCCTCGCGCCGCACTGCTC
CGAACAATAAAGATTCTACAATACTAGCTTTTATGGTTATGAAGAGGAAAAATTGGCAGTAACCTGGCCC
CACAAACCTTCAAATTAACGAATCAAATTAACAACCATAGGATGATAATGCGATTAGTTTTTTAGCCTTA
TTTCTGGGGTAATTAATCAGCGAAGCGATGATTTTTGATCTATTAACAGATATATAAATGGAAAAGCTGC
ATAACCACTTTAACTAATACTTTCAACATTTTCAGTTTGTATTACTTCTTATTCAAATGTCATAAAAGTA
TCAACAAAAAATTGTTAATATACCTCTATACTTTAACGTCAAGGAGAAAAAACTATAATGATTGAACTTT
CATTAATTGACTTCTATTTGTGCTTTTTAGCCTTTCTGCTATTCCTTGTTTTAATTATGCTTATTATCTT
TTGGTTCTCACTTGAACTGCAAGATCATAATGAAACTTGTCACGCCTAAACAGGCCCCTTTTCCTTTGTC
GATATCATGTAATTAGTTATGTCACGCTTACATTCACGCCCTCCTCCCACATCCGCTCTAACCGAAAAGG
AAGGAGTTAGACAACCTGAAGTCTAGGTCCCTATTTATTTTTTTTAATAGTTATGTTAGTATTAAGAACG
TTATTTATATTTCAAATTTTTCTTTTTTTTCTGTACAAAGCGGCCGCCGAACCACTAGTGCACTGCAGTA
CACGGTTTCCTTGAAATTTTTTTGATTCGGTAATCTCCGAACAGAAGGAAGAACGAAGGAAGGAGCACAG
ACTTAGATTGGTATATATACGCATATGTAGTGTTGAAGAAACATGAAATTGCCCAGTATTCTTAACCCAA
CTGCACAGAACAAAAACGTGCAGGAAACGAAGATAAATCATGTCGAAAGCTACATATAAGGAACGTGCTG
CTACTCATCCTAGTCCTGTTGCTGCCAAGCTATTTAATATCATGCACGAAAAGCAAACAAACTTGTGTGC
TTCATTGGATGTTCGTACCACCAAGGAATTACTGGAGTTAGTTGAAGCATTAGGTCCCAAAATTTGTTTA
CTAAAAACACATGTGGATATCTTGACTGATTTTTCCATGGAGGGCACAGTTAAGCCGCTAAAGGCATTAT
CCGCCAAGTACAATTTTTTACTCTTCGAGGACAGAAAATTTGCTGACATTGGTAATACAGTCAAATTGCA
GTACTCTGCGGGTGTATACAGAATAGCAGAATGGGCAGACATTACGAATGCACACGGTGTGGTGGGCCCA
GGTATTGTTAGCGGTTTGAAGCAGGCGGCAGAAGAAGTAACAAAGGAACCTAGAGGCCTTTTGATGTTAG
CAGAATTGTCATGCAAGGGCTCCCTATCTACTGGAGAATATACTAAGGGTACTGTTGACATTGCGAAGAG
CGACAAAGATTTTGTTATCGGCTTTATTGCTCAAAGAGACATGGGTGGAAGAGATGAAGGTTACGATTGG
TTGATTATGACACCCGGTGTGGGTTTAGATGACAAGGGAGATGCATTGGGTCAACAGTATAGAACCGTGG
ATGATGTGGTTTCTACAGGATCTGACATTATTATTGTTGGAAGAGGACTATTTGCAAAGGGAAGGGATGC
TAAGGTAGAGGGTGAACGTTACAGAAAAGCAGGCTGGGAAGCATATTTGAGAAGATGCGGCCAGCAAAAC
TAAAAAACTGTATTATAAGTAAATGCATGTATACTAAACTCACAAATTAGAGCTTCAATTTAATTATATC
AGTTATTACCCGAGTAACGAAGCATCTGTGCTTCATTTTGTAGAACAAAAATGCAACGCGAGAGCGCTAA
TTTTTCAAACAAAGAATCTGAGCTGCATTTTTACAGAACAGAAATGCAACGCGAAAGCGCTATTTTACCA
ACGAAGAATCTGTGCTTCATTTTTGTAAAACAAAAATGCAACGCGAGAGCGCTAATTTTTCAAACAAAGA
ATCTGAGCTGCATTTTTACAGAACAGAAATGCAACGCGAGAGCGCTATTTTACCAACAAAGAATCTATAC
TTCTTTTTTGTTCTACAAAAATGCATCCCGAGAGCGCTATTTTTCTAACAAAGCATCTTAGATTACTTTT
TTTCTCCTTTGTGCGCTCTATAATGCAGTCTCTTGATAACTTTTTGCACTGTAGGTCCGTTAAGGTTAGA
AGAAGGCTACTTTGGTGTCTATTTTCTCTTCCATAAAAAAAGCCTGACTCCACTTCCCGCGTTTACTGAT
TACTAGCGAAGCTGCGGGTGCATTTTTTCAAGATAAAGGCATCCCCGATTATATTCTATACCGATGTGGA
TTGCGCATACTTTGTGAACAGAAAGTGATAGCGTTGATGATTCTTCATTGGTCAGAAAATTATGAACGGT
TTCTTCTATTTTGTCTCTATATACTACGTATAGGAAATGTTTACATTTTCGTATTGTTTTCGATTCACTC
TATGAATAGTTCTTACTACAATTTTTTTGTCTAAAGAGTAATACTAGAGATAAACATAAAAAATGTAGAG
GTCGAGTTTAGATGCAAGTTCAAGGAGCGAAAGGTGGATGGGTAGGTTATATAGGGATATAGCACAGAGA
TATATAGCAAAGAGATACTTTTGAGCAATGTTTGTGGAAGCGGTATTCGCAATATTTTAGTAGCTCGTTA
CAGTCCGGTGCGTTTTTGGTTTTTTGAAAGTGCGTCATCAGAGCGCTTTTGGTTTTCAAAAGCGCTCTGA
AGTTCCTATACTTTCTAGCTAGAGAATAGGAACTTCCCGAGCGGCCGCGTGTTACAAGCTTGACTCCAGC
GTAACTGGACTGCAATCAACTCACTGGCTCACCTTCACGGGTGGGCCTTTCTTCGGTAGAAAATCAAAGG
ATCTTCTTGAGATCCTTTTTTTCTGCGCGTAATCTGCTGCTTGCAAACAAAAAAACCACCGCTACCAGCG
GTGGTTTGTTTGCCGGATCAAGAGCTACCAACTCTTTTTCCGAGGTAACTGGCTTCAGCAGAGCGCAGAT
ACCAAATACTGTTCTTCTAGTGTAGCCGTAGTTAGGCCACCACTTCAAGAACTCTGTAGCACCGCCTACA
TACCTCGCTCTGCTAATCCTGTTACCAGTGGCTGCTGCCAGTGGCGATAAGTCGTGTCTTACCGGGTTGG
ACTCAAGACGATAGTTACCGGATAAGGCGCAGCGGTCGGGCTGAACGGGGGGTTCGTGCACACAGCCCAG
CTTGGAGCGAACGACCTACACCGAACTGAGATACCTACAGCGTGAGCTATGAGAAAGCGCCACGCTTCCC
GAAGGGAGAAAGGCGGACAGGTATCCGGTAAGCGGCAGGGTCGGAACAGGAGAGCGCACGAGGGAGCTTC
CAGGGGTAAACGCCTGGTATCTTTATAGTCCTGTCGGGTTTCGCCACCTCTGACTTGAGCATCGATTTTT
GTGATGCTCGTCAGGGGGGCGGAGCCTATGGAAAAACGCCAGCAACGCAGAAAGGCCCACCCGAAGGTGA
GCCAGGTGATTACATTTGGGCCCTCATCAGAGGTTTTCACCGTCATCACCGAAACGCGCGAGGCAGCTGC
GGTAAAGCTCATCAGCGTGGTCGTGAAGCGATTCACAGATGTCTGCCTGTTCATCCGCGTCCAGCTCGTT
GAGTTTCTCCAGAAGCGTTAATGTCTGGCTTCTGATAAAGCGGGCCATGTTAAGGGCGGTTTTTTCCTGT
TTGGTCACTTACCAATGCTTAATCAGTGAGGCACCTATCTCAGCGATCTGTCTATTTCGTTCATCCATAG
TTGCCTGACTCCCCGTCGTGTAGATAACTACGATGCGGGAGGGCTTACCATCTGGCCCCAGTGCTGCAAT
GATACCGCGAGACCCACGCTCACCGGCTCCAGATTTATCAGCAATAAACCAGCCAGCCGGGAGGGCCGAG
CGCAGAAGTGATCCTGCAACTTTATCCGCCTCCATCCAGTCTATTAATTGTTGCCGGGAAGCTAGAGTAA
GTAGTTCGCCAGTTAATAGTTTGCGCAACGTTGTTGCCATTGCTACAGGCATCGTGGTGTCACGCTCGTC
GTTTGGTATGGCTTCATTCAGCTCCGGTTCCCAACGATCAAGGCGAGTTACATGATCCCCCATGTTGTGC
AAAAAAGCGGTTAGCTCCTTCGGTCCTCCGATCGTTGCCAGAAGTAAGTTGGCCGCAGTGTTATCACTCA
TGGTTATGGCAGCACTGCATAATTCTCTTACTGTCATGCCATCCGTGAGATGCTTTTCTGTGACTGGTGA
GTACTCAACCAAGTCATTCTGAGAATAGTGTATGCGGCGACCGAGTTGCTCTTGCCCGGCGTCAATACGG
GATAATACCGCGCCACATAGCAGAACTTTAAAAGTGCTCATCATTGGAAAACGTTCTTCGGGGCGTAAAC
TCTCAAGGATCTTACCGCTGTTGAGATCCAGTTCGATGTAACCCACTCGTGCACCCAACTGATCTTCAGC
ATCTTTTACTTTCACCAGCGTTTCTGGGTGAGCAAAAACAGGAAGGCAAAATGCCGCAAAAAAGGGAATA
AGGGCGACACGGAAATGTTGAATACTCATTTTAGCTTCCTTAGCTCCTGAAAATCTCGATAACTCAAAAA
ATACGCCCGGTAGTGATCTTATTTCATTATGGTGAAAGTTGGAACCTCTTACGTGCCGATCAAGTCAAAA
GCCTCCGGTCGGAGGCTTTTGACTTTCTGCTATGGAGGTCAGGTATGATTTAAATGGTCAGTTAGA
Features (pLannotate 1.2.2; 13 found; start..end, strand, type, name):
     25..466     +  promoter       GAL1 promoter: S. cerevisiae GAL1; inducible promoter, regulated by Gal4
    478..606     +  CDS            NS7B_SARS2: Experimental evidence at protein level: Swiss-Prot protein existence level 1. From Severe acute respiratory syndrome coronavirus 2 (2019-nCoV) (SARS-CoV-2).
    635..807     +  terminator     CYC1 terminator (fragment): S. cerevisiae CYC1; transcription terminator for CYC1
    843..1019    +  promoter       URA3 promoter (fragment): S. cerevisiae URA3
   1020..1823    +  CDS            URA3: orotidine-5'-phosphate decarboxylase, required for uracil biosynthesis; S. cerevisiae URA3; yeast auxotrophic marker, counterselectable with 5-fluoroorotic acid (5-FOA)
   1906..2888    -  rep_origin     2μ ori: yeast 2μ plasmid origin of replication
   2966..2995    +  terminator     T3Te terminator: phage T3 early transcription terminator
   3017..3604    +  rep_origin     ori: high-copy-number ColE1/pMB1/pBR322/pUC origin of replication
   3616..3643    -  terminator     T7Te terminator: phage T7 early transcription terminator
   3667..3858    -  CDS            rop: Rop protein, which maintains plasmids at low copy number; rop
   3859..4719    -  CDS            AmpR: β-lactamase; bla; confers resistance to ampicillin, carbenicillin, and related antibiotics
   4720..4822    -  promoter       cat promoter: promoter of the E. coli cat gene encoding chloramphenicol acetyltransferase
   4823..4854    -  terminator     tonB terminator: bidirectional E. coli tonB-P14 transcription terminator
