>Addgene plasmid #149177 | pGBW-m4046674 | addgene full sequence | sequence record 298313 | Ginkgo NGS Result
GCGGCCGCTTGCTATATTGAAGTACGGATTAGAAGCCGCCGAGCGGGCGACAGCCCTCCGACGGAAGACT
CTCCTCCGTGCGTCCTCGTCTTCACCGGTCGCGTTCCTGAAACGCAGATGTGCCTCGCGCCGCACTGCTC
CGAACAATAAAGATTCTACAATACTAGCTTTTATGGTTATGAAGAGGAAAAATTGGCAGTAACCTGGCCC
CACAAACCTTCAAATTAACGAATCAAATTAACAACCATAGGATGATAATGCGATTAGTTTTTTAGCCTTA
TTTCTGGGGTAATTAATCAGCGAAGCGATGATTTTTGATCTATTAACAGATATATAAATGGAAAAGCTGC
ATAACCACTTTAACTAATACTTTCAACATTTTCAGTTTGTATTACTTCTTATTCAAATGTCATAAAAGTA
TCAACAAAAAATTGTTAATATACCTCTATACTTTAACGTCAAGGAGAAAAAACTATAATGATTGAACTTT
CATTAATTGACTTCTATTTGTGCTTTTTAGCCTTTCTGCTATTCCTTGTTTTAATTATGCTTATTATCTT
TTGGTTCTCACTTGAACTGCAAGATCATAATGAAACTTGTCACGCCTAAACAGGCCCCTTTTCCTTTGTC
GATATCATGTAATTAGTTATGTCACGCTTACATTCACGCCCTCCTCCCACATCCGCTCTAACCGAAAAGG
AAGGAGTTAGACAACCTGAAGTCTAGGTCCCTATTTATTTTTTTTAATAGTTATGTTAGTATTAAGAACG
TTATTTATATTTCAAATTTTTCTTTTTTTTCTGTACAAAGCGGCCGCCGAACCACTAGTGCACTGCAGTA
CACGGTTTCCTTGAAATTTTTTTGATTCGGTAATCTCCGAACAGAAGGAAGAACGAAGGAAGGAGCACAG
ACTTAGATTGGTATATATACGCATATGTAGTGTTGAAGAAACATGAAATTGCCCAGTATTCTTAACCCAA
CTGCACAGAACAAAAACGTGCAGGAAACGAAGATAAATCATGTCGAAAGCTACATATAAGGAACGTGCTG
CTACTCATCCTAGTCCTGTTGCTGCCAAGCTATTTAATATCATGCACGAAAAGCAAACAAACTTGTGTGC
TTCATTGGATGTTCGTACCACCAAGGAATTACTGGAGTTAGTTGAAGCATTAGGTCCCAAAATTTGTTTA
CTAAAAACACATGTGGATATCTTGACTGATTTTTCCATGGAGGGCACAGTTAAGCCGCTAAAGGCATTAT
CCGCCAAGTACAATTTTTTACTCTTCGAGGACAGAAAATTTGCTGACATTGGTAATACAGTCAAATTGCA
GTACTCTGCGGGTGTATACAGAATAGCAGAATGGGCAGACATTACGAATGCACACGGTGTGGTGGGCCCA
GGTATTGTTAGCGGTTTGAAGCAGGCGGCAGAAGAAGTAACAAAGGAACCTAGAGGCCTTTTGATGTTAG
CAGAATTGTCATGCAAGGGCTCCCTATCTACTGGAGAATATACTAAGGGTACTGTTGACATTGCGAAGAG
CGACAAAGATTTTGTTATCGGCTTTATTGCTCAAAGAGACATGGGTGGAAGAGATGAAGGTTACGATTGG
TTGATTATGACACCCGGTGTGGGTTTAGATGACAAGGGAGATGCATTGGGTCAACAGTATAGAACCGTGG
ATGATGTGGTTTCTACAGGATCTGACATTATTATTGTTGGAAGAGGACTATTTGCAAAGGGAAGGGATGC
TAAGGTAGAGGGTGAACGTTACAGAAAAGCAGGCTGGGAAGCATATTTGAGAAGATGCGGCCAGCAAAAC
TAAAAAACTGTATTATAAGTAAATGCATGTATACTAAACTCACAAATTAGAGCTTCAATTTAATTATATC
AGTTATTACCCGAGTAACGAAGCATCTGTGCTTCATTTTGTAGAACAAAAATGCAACGCGAGAGCGCTAA
TTTTTCAAACAAAGAATCTGAGCTGCATTTTTACAGAACAGAAATGCAACGCGAAAGCGCTATTTTACCA
ACGAAGAATCTGTGCTTCATTTTTGTAAAACAAAAATGCAACGCGAGAGCGCTAATTTTTCAAACAAAGA
ATCTGAGCTGCATTTTTACAGAACAGAAATGCAACGCGAGAGCGCTATTTTACCAACAAAGAATCTATAC
TTCTTTTTTGTTCTACAAAAATGCATCCCGAGAGCGCTATTTTTCTAACAAAGCATCTTAGATTACTTTT
TTTCTCCTTTGTGCGCTCTATAATGCAGTCTCTTGATAACTTTTTGCACTGTAGGTCCGTTAAGGTTAGA
AGAAGGCTACTTTGGTGTCTATTTTCTCTTCCATAAAAAAAGCCTGACTCCACTTCCCGCGTTTACTGAT
TACTAGCGAAGCTGCGGGTGCATTTTTTCAAGATAAAGGCATCCCCGATTATATTCTATACCGATGTGGA
TTGCGCATACTTTGTGAACAGAAAGTGATAGCGTTGATGATTCTTCATTGGTCAGAAAATTATGAACGGT
TTCTTCTATTTTGTCTCTATATACTACGTATAGGAAATGTTTACATTTTCGTATTGTTTTCGATTCACTC
TATGAATAGTTCTTACTACAATTTTTTTGTCTAAAGAGTAATACTAGAGATAAACATAAAAAATGTAGAG
GTCGAGTTTAGATGCAAGTTCAAGGAGCGAAAGGTGGATGGGTAGGTTATATAGGGATATAGCACAGAGA
TATATAGCAAAGAGATACTTTTGAGCAATGTTTGTGGAAGCGGTATTCGCAATATTTTAGTAGCTCGTTA
CAGTCCGGTGCGTTTTTGGTTTTTTGAAAGTGCGTCATCAGAGCGCTTTTGGTTTTCAAAAGCGCTCTGA
AGTTCCTATACTTTCTAGCTAGAGAATAGGAACTTCCCGAGCGGCCGCGTGTTACAAGCTTGACTCCAGC
GTAACTGGACTGCAATCAACTCACTGGCTCACCTTCACGGGTGGGCCTTTCTTCGGTAGAAAATCAAAGG
ATCTTCTTGAGATCNTTTTTTTCTGCGCGTAATCTGCTGCTTGCAAACAAAAAAACCACCGCTACCAGCG
GTGGTTTGTTTGCCGGATCAAGAGCTACCAACTCTTTTTCCGAGGTAACTGGCTTCAGCAGAGCGCAGAT
ACCAAATACTGTTCTTCTAGTGTAGCCGTAGTTAGGCCACCACTTCAAGAACTCTGTAGCACCGCCTACA
TACCTCGCTCTGCTAATCCTGTTACCAGTGGCTGCTGCCAGTGGCGATAAGTCGTGTCTTACCGGGTTGG
ACTCAAGACGATAGTTACCGGATAAGGCGCAGCGGTCGGGCTGAACGGGGGGTTCGTGCACACAGCCCAG
CTTGGAGCGAACGACCTACACCGAACTGAGATACCTACAGCGTGAGCTATGAGAAAGCGCCACGCTTCCC
GAAGGGAGAAAGGCGGACAGGTATCCGGTAAGCGGCAGGGTCGGAACAGGAGAGCGCACGAGGGAGCTTC
CAGGGGTAAACGCCTGGTATCTTTATAGTCCTGTCGGGTTTCGCCACCTCTGACTTGAGCATCGATTTTT
GTGATGCTCGTCAGGGGGGCGGAGCCTATGGAAAAACGCCAGCAACGCAGAAAGGCCCACCCGAAGGTGA
GCCAGGTGATTACATTTGGGCCCTCATCAGAGGTTTTCACCGTCATCACCGAAACGCGCGAGGCAGCTGC
GGTAAAGCTCATCAGCGTGGTCGTGAAGCGATTCACAGATGTCTGCCTGTTCATCCGCGTCCAGCTCGTT
GAGTTTCTCCAGAAGCGTTAATGTCTGGCTTCTGATAAAGCGGGCCATGTTAAGGGCGGTTTTTTCCTGT
TTGGTCACTTACCAATGCTTAATCAGTGAGGCACCTATCTCAGCGATCTGTCTATTTCGTTCATCCATAG
TTGCCTGACTCCCCGTCGTGTAGATAACTACGATGCGGGAGGGCTTACCATCTGGCCCCAGTGCTGCAAT
GATACCGCGAGACCCACGCTCACCGGCTCCAGATTTATCAGCAATAAACCAGCCAGCCGGGAGGGCCGAG
CGCAGAAGTGATCCTGCAACTTTATCCGCCTCCATCCAGTCTATTAATTGTTGCCGGGAAGCTAGAGTAA
GTAGTTCGCCAGTTAATAGTTTGCGCAACGTTGTTGCCATTGCTACAGGCATCGTGGTGTCACGCTCGTC
GTTTGGTATGGCTTCATTCAGCTCCGGTTCCCAACGATCAAGGCGAGTTACATGATCCCCCATGTTGTGC
AAAAAAGCGGTTAGCTCCTTCGGTCCTCCGATCGTTGCCAGAAGTAAGTTGGCCGCAGTGTTATCACTCA
TGGTTATGGCAGCACTGCATAATTCTCTTACTGTCATGCCATCCGTGAGATGCTTTTCTGTGACTGGTGA
GTACTCAACCAAGTCATTCTGAGAATAGTGTATGCGGCGACCGAGTTGCTCTTGCCCGGCGTCAATACGG
GATAATACCGCGCCACATAGCAGAACTTTAAAAGTGCTCATCATTGGAAAACGTTCTTCGGGGCGTAAAC
TCTCAAGGATCTTACCGCTGTTGAGATCCAGTTCGATGTAACCCACTCGTGCACCCAACTGATCTTCAGC
ATCTTTTACTTTCACCAGCGTTTCTGGGTGAGCAAAAACAGGAAGGCAAAATGCCGCAAAAAAGGGAATA
AGGGCGACACGGAAATGTTGAATACTCATTTTAGCTTCCTTAGCTCCTGAAAATCTCGATAACTCAAAAA
ATACGCCCGGTAGTGATCTTATTTCATTATGGTGAAAGTTGGAACCTCTTACGTGCCGATCAAGTCAAAA
GCCTCCGGTCGGAGGCTTTTGACTTTCTGCTATGGAGGTCAGGTATGATTTAAATGGTCAGTTAGA
Features (pLannotate 1.2.2; 13 found; start..end, strand, type, name):
     25..466     +  promoter       GAL1 promoter: S. cerevisiae GAL1; inducible promoter, regulated by Gal4
    478..606     +  CDS            NS7B_SARS2: Experimental evidence at protein level: Swiss-Prot protein existence level 1. From Severe acute respiratory syndrome coronavirus 2 (2019-nCoV) (SARS-CoV-2).
    635..807     +  terminator     CYC1 terminator (fragment): S. cerevisiae CYC1; transcription terminator for CYC1
    843..1019    +  promoter       URA3 promoter (fragment): S. cerevisiae URA3
   1020..1823    +  CDS            URA3: orotidine-5'-phosphate decarboxylase, required for uracil biosynthesis; S. cerevisiae URA3; yeast auxotrophic marker, counterselectable with 5-fluoroorotic acid (5-FOA)
   1906..2888    -  rep_origin     2μ ori: yeast 2μ plasmid origin of replication
   2966..2995    +  terminator     T3Te terminator: phage T3 early transcription terminator
   3017..3604    +  rep_origin     ori: high-copy-number ColE1/pMB1/pBR322/pUC origin of replication
   3616..3643    -  terminator     T7Te terminator: phage T7 early transcription terminator
   3667..3858    -  CDS            rop: Rop protein, which maintains plasmids at low copy number; rop
   3859..4719    -  CDS            AmpR: β-lactamase; bla; confers resistance to ampicillin, carbenicillin, and related antibiotics
   4720..4822    -  promoter       cat promoter: promoter of the E. coli cat gene encoding chloramphenicol acetyltransferase
   4823..4854    -  terminator     tonB terminator: bidirectional E. coli tonB-P14 transcription terminator
