[The description below was written by a language model from this plasmid's Addgene catalogue record and pLannotate feature annotations shown in this document.]
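Description:
pGBW-m4046674 is an episomal yeast expression plasmid for producing the SARS-CoV-2 accessory protein ORF7b in Saccharomyces cerevisiae. It is a shuttle vector. In yeast it replicates from the 2μ origin, which supports multicopy maintenance, and is selected by complementation of uracil auxotrophy through a URA3 cassette with its own promoter. URA3 also allows counterselection with 5-fluoroorotic acid. In E. coli it is propagated from a ColE1/pUC-type origin and selected with ampicillin through a β-lactamase gene, which the annotation places downstream of a cat promoter. The bacterial module is insulated by short phage and bacterial terminators (T3Te, T7Te and tonB). A short rop-like segment is annotated directly adjacent to AmpR, although the catalogue lists the plasmid as high copy.

The payload is a compact expression cassette in which the galactose-inducible, Gal4-regulated GAL1 promoter drives the wild-type ORF7b coding sequence, followed by a fragment of the CYC1 transcription terminator. The insert was made by gene synthesis, and budding yeast is listed alongside the virus as a species, which may reflect host-oriented design, though codon optimisation is not stated. No epitope tag, fusion partner or reporter is annotated, so the protein appears to be expressed untagged. The sequenced record is about 4.9 kb, longer than the sum of the listed backbone and insert sizes, and the depositor notes that the sequencing used for quality control may not cover the whole plasmid. The construct suits inducible expression of ORF7b in yeast, for example to study its effects on the host cell, but the record states no application beyond expression.
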