Addgene plasmid #149177: pGBW-m4046674
Purpose: Yeast Expression plasmid for SARS-CoV-2 ORF7b
Depositing lab: Ginkgo Bioworks & Benjie Chen. Depositing organization: Ginkgo Bioworks.
Backbone
  Vector backbone: AmpR; 2u URA3
  Backbone size w/o insert (bp): 4078
  Vector type: Yeast Expression
  Selectable markers: URA3
Growth in bacteria
  Bacterial resistance: Ampicillin, 100 μg/mL
  Growth temperature: 37°C
  Growth strain: DH5alpha
  Copy number: High Copy
Gene/Insert
  Gene/Insert name: SARS-CoV-2 ORF7b
  Species: S. cerevisiae (budding yeast); Severe acute respiratory syndrome coronavirus 2
  Insert size (bp): 125
  Mutation: wt
  Entrez Gene: ORF7b (a.k.a. GU280_gp08)
  Promoter: pGAL1
  Cloning method: Unknown
Resource information
  A portion of this plasmid was derived from a plasmid made by: GinkgoBioworks
Depositor comments: NCBI Reference Sequence: YP_009725318.1. Created by gene synthesis with Not1 site. NGS used for QC was performed by Ginkgo and may not fully cover the entire plasmid.
How to cite: pGBW-m4046674 was a gift from Ginkgo Bioworks & Benjie Chen (Addgene plasmid # 149177 ; http://n2t.net/addgene:149177 ; RRID:Addgene_149177)
